>Addgene plasmid #160818 | pXW117Ptet2-gfp | addgene full sequence | sequence record 318582 | Addgene NGS Result
TTAATTAAAGCGGATAACAATTTCACACAGGAGGCCGCCTAGGCCGCGGCCGCGCGAATTCGCGGCCGCT
TCTAGAGTTGACAGCTAGCTCAGTCCTAGGGATTGTGCTAGCTACTAGAGATTAAAGAGGAGAAATACTA
GATGTCCAGATTAGATAAAAGTAAAGTGATTAACAGCGCATTAGAGCTGCTTAATGAGGTCGGAATCGAA
GGTTTAACAACCCGTAAACTCGCCCAGAAGCTAGGTGTAGAGCAGCCTACATTGTATTGGCATGTAAAAA
ATAAGCGGGCTTTGCTCGACGCCTTAGCCATTGAGATGTTAGATAGGCACCATACTCACTTTTGCCCTTT
AGAAGGGGAAAGCTGGCAAGATTTTTTACGTAATAACGCTAAAAGTTTTAGATGTGCTTTACTAAGTCAT
CGCGATGGAGCAAAAGTACATTTAGGTACACGGCCTACAGAAAAACAGTATGAAACTCTCGAAAATCAAT
TAGCCTTTTTATGCCAACAAGGTTTTTCACTAGAGAATGCATTATATGCACTCAGCGCTGTGGGGCATTT
TACTTTAGGTTGCGTATTGGAAGATCAAGAGCATCAAGTCGCTAAAGAAGAAAGGGAAACACCTACTACT
GATAGTATGCCGCCATTATTACGACAAGCTATCGAATTATTTGATCACCAAGGTGCAGAGCCAGCCTTCT
TATTCGGCCTTGAATTGATCATTTGCGGATTAGAAAAACAACTTAAATGTGAAAGTGGGTCCTAATAATA
CTAGAGCCAGGCATCAAATAAAACGAAAGGCTCAGTCGAAAGACTGGGCCTTTCGTTTTATCTGTTGTTT
GTCGGTGAACGCTCTCTACTAGAGTCACACTGGCTCACCTTCGGGTGGGCCTTTCTGCGTTTATATACTA
GAGTCCCTATCAGTGATAGAGATTGACATCCCTATCAGTGATAGAGATACTGAGCACATATTACTAGAGA
TTAAAGAGGAGAAATACTAGATGCGTAAAGGAGAAGAACTTTTCACTGGAGTTGTCCCAATTCTTGTTGA
ATTAGATGGTGATGTTAATGGGCACAAATTTTCTGTCAGTGGAGAGGGTGAAGGTGATGCAACATACGGA
AAACTTACCCTTAAATTTATTTGCACTACTGGAAAACTACCTGTTCCATGGCCAACACTTGTCACTACTT
TCGGTTATGGTGTTCAATGCTTTGCGAGATACCCAGATCATATGAAACAGCATGACTTTTTCAAGAGTGC
CATGCCCGAAGGTTATGTACAGGAAAGAACTATATTTTTCAAAGATGACGGGAACTACAAGACACGTGCT
GAAGTCAAGTTTGAAGGTGATACCCTTGTTAATAGAATCGAGTTAAAAGGTATTGATTTTAAAGAAGATG
GAAACATTCTTGGACACAAATTGGAATACAACTATAACTCACACAATGTATACATCATGGCAGACAAACA
AAAGAATGGAATCAAAGTTAACTTCAAAATTAGACACAACATTGAAGATGGAAGCGTTCAACTAGCAGAC
CATTATCAACAAAATACTCCAATTGGCGATGGCCCTGTCCTTTTACCAGACAACCATTACCTGTCCACAC
AATCTGCCCTTTCGAAAGATCCCAACGAAAAGAGAGACCACATGGTCCTTCTTGAGTTTGTAACAGCTGC
TGGGATTACACATGGCATGGATGAACTATACAAATAATAATACTAGAGCCAGGCATCAAATAAAACGAAA
GGCTCAGTCGAAAGACTGGGCCTTTCGTTTTATCTGTTGTTTGTCGGTGAACGCTCTCTACTAGAGTCAC
ACTGGCTCACCTTCGGGTGGGCCTTTCTGCGTTTATATACTAGAAGCGGCCGCTGCAGGCATGCAAGCTT
GCGGCCGCGTCGTGACTGGGAAAACCCTGGCGACTAGTCTTGGACTCCTGTTGATAGATCCAGTAATGAC
CTCAGAACTCCATCTGGATTTGTTCAGAACGCTCGGTTGCCGCCGGGCGTTTTTTATTGGTGAGAATCCA
GGGGTCCCCAATAATTACGATTTAAATTAGTAGCCCGCCTAATGAGCGGGCTTTTTTTTAATTCCCCTAT
TTGTTTATTTTTCTAAATACATTCAAATATGTATCCGCTCATGAGACAATAACCCTGATAAATGCTTCAA
TAATATTGAAAAAGGAAGAGTATGAGCATTCAGCATTTTCGTGTGGCGCTGATTCCGTTTTTTGCGGCGT
TTTGCCTGCCGGTGTTTGCGCATCCGGAAACCCTGGTGAAAGTGAAAGATGCGGAAGATCAACTGGGTGC
GCGCGTGGGCTATATTGAACTGGATCTGAACAGCGGCAAAATTCTGGAATCTTTTCGTCCGGAAGAACGT
TTTCCGATGATGAGCACCTTTAAAGTGCTGCTGTGCGGTGCGGTTCTGAGCCGTGTGGATGCGGGCCAGG
AACAACTGGGCCGTCGTATTCATTATAGCCAGAACGATCTGGTGGAATATAGCCCGGTGACCGAAAAACA
TCTGACCGATGGCATGACCGTGCGTGAACTGTGCAGCGCGGCGATTACCATGAGCGATAACACCGCGGCG
AACCTGCTGCTGACGACCATTGGCGGTCCGAAAGAACTGACCGCGTTTCTGCATAACATGGGCGATCATG
TGACCCGTCTGGATCGTTGGGAACCGGAACTGAACGAAGCGATTCCGAACGATGAACGTGATACCACCAT
GCCGGCAGCAATGGCGACCACCCTGCGTAAACTGCTGACGGGTGAGCTGCTGACCCTGGCAAGCCGCCAG
CAACTGATTGATTGGATGGAAGCGGATAAAGTGGCGGGTCCGCTGCTGCGTAGCGCGCTGCCGGCTGGCT
GGTTTATTGCGGATAAAAGCGGTGCGGGCGAACGTGGCAGCCGTGGCATTATTGCGGCGCTGGGCCCGGA
TGGTAAACCGAGCCGTATTGTGGTGATTTATACCACCGGCAGCCAGGCGACGATGGATGAACGTAACCGT
CAGATTGCGGAAATTGGCGCGAGCCTGATTAAACATTGGTAAACCGATACAATTAAAGGCTCCTTTTGGA
GCCTTTTTTTTTGGACGACCCTTGTCCTTTTCCGCTGCATAACCCTGCTTCGGGGTCATTATAGCGATTT
TTTCGGTATATCCATCCTTTTTCGCACGATATACAGGATTTTGCCAAAGGGTTCGTGTAGACTTTCCTTG
GTGTATCCAACGGCGTCAGCCGGGCAGGATAGGTGAAGTAGGCCCACCCGCGAGCGGGTGTTCCTTCTTC
ACTGTCCCTTATTCGCACCTGGCGGTGCTCAACGGGAATCCTGCTCTGCGAGGCTGGCCGTAGGCCGGCC
GCGATGCAGGTGGCTGCTGAACCCCCAGCCGGAACTGACCCCACAAGGCCCTAGCGTTTGCAATGCACCA
GGTCATCATTGACCCAGGCGTGTTCCACCAGGCCGCTGCCTCGCAACTCTTCGCAGGCTTCGCCGACCTG
CTCGCGCCACTTCTTCACGCGGGTGGAATCCGATCCGCACATGAGGCGGAAGGTTTCCAGCTTGAGCGGG
TACGGCTCCCGGTGCGAGCTGAAATAGTCGAACATCCGTCGGGCCGTCGGCGACAGCTTGCGGTACTTCT
CCCATATGAATTTCGTGTAGTGGTCGCCAGCAAACAGCACGACGATTTCCTCGTCGATCAGGACCTGGCA
ACGGGACGTTTTCTTGCCACGGTCCAGGACGCGGAAGCGGTGCAGCAGCGACACCGATTCCAGGTGCCCA
ACGCGGTCGGACGTGAAGCCCATCGCCGTCGCCTGTAGGCGCGACAGGCATTCCTCGGCCTTCGTGTAAT
ACCGGCCATTGATCGACCAGCCCAGGTCCTGGCAAAGCTCGTAGAACGTGAAGGTGATCGGCTCGCCGAT
AGGGGTGCGCTTCGCGTACTCCAACACCTGCTGCCACACCAGTTCGTCATCGTCGGCCCGCAGCTCGACG
CCGGTGTAGGTGATCTTCACGTCCTTGTTGACGTGGAAAATGACCTTGTTTTGCAGCGCCTCGCGCGGGA
TTTTCTTGTTGCGCGTGGTGAACAGGGCAGAGCGGGCCGTGTCGTTTGGCATCGCTCGCATCGTGTCCGG
CCACGGCGCAATATCGAACAAGGAAAGCTGCATTTCCTTGATCTGCTGCTTCGTGTGTTTCAGCAACGCG
GCCTGCTTGGCTTCGCTGACCTGTTTTGCCAGGTCCTCGCCGGCGGTTTTTCGCTTCTTGGTCGTCATAG
TTCCTCGCGTGTCGATGGTCATCGACTTCGCCAAACCTGCCGCCTCCTGTTCGAGACGACGCGAACGCTC
CACGGCGGCCGATGGCGCGGGCAGGGCAGGGGGAGCCAGTTGCACGCTGTCGCGCTCGATCTTGGCCGTA
GCTTGCTGGACTATCGAGCCGACGGACTGGAAGGTTTCGCGGGGCGCACGCATGACGGTGCGGCTTGCGA
TGGTTTCGGCATCCTCGGCGGAAAACCCCGCGTCGATCAGTTCTTGCCTGTATGCCTTCCGGTCAAACGT
CCGATTCATTCACCCTCCTTGCGGGATTGCCCCGGAATTAATTCCCCGGATCGATCCGTCGATCTTGATC
CCCTGCGCCATCAGATCCTTGGCGGCAAGAAAGCCATCCAGTTTACTTTGCAGGGCTTCCCAACCTTACC
AGAGGGCGCCCCAGCTGGCAATTCCGGTTCGCTTGCTGTCCATAAAACCGCCCAGTCTAGCTATCGCCAT
GTAAGCCCACTGCAAGCTACCTGCTTTCTCTTTGCGCTTGCGTTTTCCCTTGTCCAGATAGCCCAGTAGC
TGACATTCATCCGGGGTCAGCACCGTTTCTGCGGACTGGCTTTCTACGTGGCTGCCATTTTTGGGGTGAG
GCCGTTCGCGGCCGAGGGGCGCAGCCCCTGGGGGGATGGGAGGCCCGCGTTAGCGGGCCGGGAGGGTTCG
AGAAGGGGGGGCACCCCCCTTCGGCGTGCGCGGTCACGCGCACAGGGCGCAGCCCTGGTTAAAAACAAGG
TTTATAAATATTGGTTTAAAAGCAGGTTAAAAGACAGGTTAGCGGTGGCCGAAAAACGGGCGGAAACCCT
TGCAAATGCTGGATTTTCTGCCTGTGGACAGCCCCTCAAATGTCAATAGGTGCGCCCCTCATCTGTCAGC
ACTCTGCCCCTCAAGTGTCAAGGATCGCGCCCCTCATCTGTCAGTAGTCGCGCCCCTCAAGTGTCAATAC
CGCAGGGCACTTATCCCCAGGCTTGTCCACATCATCTGTGGGAAACTCGCGTAAAATCAGGCGTTTTCGC
CGATTTGCGAGGCTGGCCAGCTCCACGTCGCCGGCCGAAATCGAGCCTGCCCCTCATCTGTCAACGCCGC
GCCGGGTGAGTCGGCCCCTCAAGTGTCAACGTCCGCCCCTCATCTGTCAGTGAGGGCCAAGTTTTCCGCG
AGGTATCCACAACGCCGGCGGCCCTACATGGCTCTGCTGTAGTGAGTGGGTTGCGCTCCGGCAGCGGTCC
TGATCCCCCGCAGAAAAAAAGGATCTCAAGAAGATCCTTTGATCTTTTCTACGGCGCGCCCAGCTGTCTA
GGGCGGCGGATTTGTCCTACTCAGGAGAGCGTTCACCGACAAACAACAGATAAAACGAAAGGCCCAGTCT
TTCGACTGAGCCTTTCGTTTTATTTGATGCCT
Features (pLannotate 1.2.2; 22 found; start..end, strand, type, name):
     56..77      +  misc_feature   BioBrick prefix: BioBrick prefix for parts that do not start with "ATG"
     78..100     +  promoter       J23119(SpeI) promoter (fragment): bacterial promoter (Registry of Standard Biological Parts BBa J23119) modified to end with an SpeI site
    142..762     +  CDS            tetR: TETR2_ECOLX - Experimental evidence at protein level: Swiss-Prot protein existence level 1. TetR is the repressor of the tetracycline resistance element; its N-terminal region forms a helix-turn-helix structure and binds DNA. Binding of tetracycline to TetR reduces the repressor affinity for the tetracycline resistance gene (tetA) promoter operator sites. From Escherichia coli.
    785..856     +  terminator     rrnB T1 terminator: transcription terminator T1 from the E. coli rrnB gene
    872..899     +  terminator     T7Te terminator: phage T7 early transcription terminator
    914..932     +  protein_bind   tet operator: tetO; bacterial operator O2 for the tetR and tetA genes tetracycline repressor TetR
    938..957     +  promoter       H1-2O2 promoter (fragment): doxycycline-inducible variant of the human H1 RNA promoter (Henriksen et al., 2007)
   1001..1714    +  CDS            hfriFP: hfriFP is a fluorescent protein published in 2013, derived from Herbaspirillum frisingense.
   1737..1808    +  terminator     rrnB T1 terminator: transcription terminator T1 from the E. coli rrnB gene
   1824..1851    +  terminator     T7Te terminator: phage T7 early transcription terminator
   1858..1878    +  misc_feature   BioBrick suffix: universal suffix for all parts
   1898..1922    +  CDS            lacZα (fragment): LacZα fragment of β-galactosidase; lacZ fragment
   1933..2027    +  terminator     lambda t0 terminator: transcription terminator from phage lambda
   2100..2191    +  promoter       AmpR promoter: bla
   2192..3049    +  CDS            bla: BLAT_ECOLX - Experimental evidence at protein level: Swiss-Prot protein existence level 1. TEM-type are the most prevalent beta-lactamases in enterobacteria; they hydrolyze the beta-lactam bond in susceptible beta-lactam antibiotics, thus conferring resistance to penicillins and cephalosporins. TEM-3 and TEM-4 are capable of hydrolyzing cefotaxime and ceftazidime. TEM-5 is capable of hydrolyzing ceftazidime. TEM-6 is capable of hydrolyzing ceftazidime and aztreonam. TEM-8/CAZ-2, TEM- 16/CAZ-7 and TEM-24/CAZ-6 are markedly active against ceftazidime. IRT- 4 shows resistance to beta-lactamase in
   3056..3095    +  terminator     fd terminator: central terminator from bacteriophage fd (Otsuka and Kunisawa, 1982)
   3242..3350    +  oriT           oriT: incP origin of transfer
   3411..4559    -  CDS            trfA: trans-acting replication protein that binds to and activates oriV
   4611..4892    -  CDS            tnpA (fragment): TN5P_ECOLX - Also known as tnp. Experimental evidence at protein level: Swiss-Prot protein existence level 1. Mediates transposition of transposon Tn5 by a 'cut and paste' mechanism. First, the monomeric transposase binds the 19 bp inverted DNA repeats flanking the transposon. Then, dimerization of the DNA- bound transposase creates a synaptic DNA complex. After nicking of the first DNA strand, excision of the transposon proceeds through a series of intermediates. The transposase then mediates the insertion of the transposon at a new site by strand transfer. The activity of the wild- type tran
   4952..5483    -  rep_origin     oriV: incP origin of replication
   5539..5574    -  rep_origin     CloDF13 ori (fragment): Plasmids containing the CloDF13 (CDF) origin of replication can be propagated in E. coli cells that contain additional plasmids with compatible origins.
   5610..5696    -  terminator     rrnB T1 terminator: Escherichia coli rrnB; transcription terminator T1 from the E. coli rrnB gene
