[The description below was written by a language model from this plasmid's Addgene catalogue record and pLannotate feature annotations shown in this document.]
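Description:
pXW117Ptet2-gfp is a low-copy bacterial expression plasmid built on the pSEVA121 backbone and designed as an anhydrotetracycline (aTc)-responsive, single-layered synthetic gene circuit. The backbone carries the broad-host-range IncP (RK2-type) replication module, consisting of oriV together with the trfA gene, whose product binds and activates oriV. It also carries an IncP oriT, which allows conjugative mobilisation when transfer functions are supplied in trans. Selection is by ampicillin through the bla beta-lactamase gene under its own promoter. Terminators (lambda t0, fd, rrnB T1) insulate the backbone modules from one another. Short annotated fragments of lacZα, tnpA and a CloDF13 origin appear to be partial matches to backbone remnants rather than functional elements.

The roughly 1.8 kb synthetic insert sits between a BioBrick prefix and suffix, cloned via EcoRI and PstI sites that are both retained. It contains two transcription units. In the first, the constitutive Anderson-family promoter J23117 drives the TetR repressor, followed by rrnB T1 and T7Te terminators. The automated annotation labels this promoter as a J23119 fragment, presumably because of sequence similarity within that family. In the second unit, the Ptet2 promoter, which contains a tet operator, drives gfp and ends with the same double terminator. The "30" in the insert name likely denotes the ribosome binding site used for each gene, though the record does not say so. The reporter coding sequence is auto-labelled hfriFP, whereas the catalogue entry identifies it as gfp.

TetR binds the operator and represses GFP expression. aTc releases TetR from the DNA and switches on fluorescence. The associated publication concerns protein-binding DNA sponges used to tune gene expression and mitigate protein toxicity, so this plasmid plausibly provides an inducible reporter circuit for that work.
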