Addgene plasmid #160818: pXW117Ptet2-gfp
Purpose: aTc-responsive single-layered circuit
Depositing lab: Baojun Wang. Depositing organization: University of Edinburgh. Publication: Synthetic protein-binding DNA sponge as a tool to tune gene expression and mitigate protein toxicity. Wan X, Pinto F, Yu L, Wang B. Nat Commun. 2020 Nov 24;11(1):5961. doi: 10.1038/s41467-020-19552-9. PubMed 33235249.
Backbone
  Vector backbone: pSEVA121
  Backbone size w/o insert (bp): 3922
  Vector type: Bacterial Expression, Synthetic Biology
Growth in bacteria
  Bacterial resistance: Ampicillin, 100 μg/mL
  Growth temperature: 37°C
  Growth strain: DH5alpha
  Copy number: Low Copy
Gene/Insert
  Gene/Insert name: PJ23117-30tetR-t-Ptet2-30gfp-t
  Species: Synthetic
  Insert size (bp): 1780
  Promoter: PJ23117, Ptet2
  Cloning method: Restriction Enzyme; 5′ cloning site EcoRI (not destroyed); 3′ cloning site PstI (not destroyed)
  Sequencing primers: 5′ AGGGCGGCGGATTTGTCC; 3′ GCGGCAACCGAGCGTTC
Terms and licenses: Academic/Nonprofit Terms; Industry Terms: Not Available to Industry
How to cite: pXW117Ptet2-gfp was a gift from Baojun Wang (Addgene plasmid # 160818 ; http://n2t.net/addgene:160818 ; RRID:Addgene_160818)
