>Addgene plasmid #160818 | pXW117Ptet2-gfp | depositor partial sequence | sequence record 311319 | PJ23117-30tetR-t-Ptet2-30gfp-t
TTGACAGCTAGCTCAGTCCTAGGGATTGTGCTAGCTACTAGAGATTAAAGAGGAGAAATACCATATGTCC
AGATTAGATAAAAGTAAAGTGATTAACAGCGCATTAGAGCTGCTTAATGAGGTCGGAATCGAAGGTTTAA
CAACCCGTAAACTCGCCCAGAAGCTAGGTGTAGAGCAGCCTACATTGTATTGGCATGTAAAAAATAAGCG
GGCTTTGCTCGACGCCTTAGCCATTGAGATGTTAGATAGGCACCATACTCACTTTTGCCCTTTAGAAGGG
GAAAGCTGGCAAGATTTTTTACGTAATAACGCTAAAAGTTTTAGATGTGCTTTACTAAGTCATCGCGATG
GAGCAAAAGTACATTTAGGTACACGGCCTACAGAAAAACAGTATGAAACTCTCGAAAATCAATTAGCCTT
TTTATGCCAACAAGGTTTTTCACTAGAGAATGCATTATATGCACTCAGCGCTGTGGGGCATTTTACTTTA
GGTTGCGTATTGGAAGATCAAGAGCATCAAGTCGCTAAAGAAGAAAGGGAAACACCTACTACTGATAGTA
TGCCGCCATTATTACGACAAGCTATCGAATTATTTGATCACCAAGGTGCAGAGCCAGCCTTCTTATTCGG
CCTTGAATTGATCATTTGCGGATTAGAAAAACAACTTAAATGTGAAAGTGGGTCCTAATAATACTAGAGC
CAGGCATCAAATAAAACGAAAGGCTCAGTCGAAAGACTGGGCCTTTCGTTTTATCTGTTGTTTGTCGGTG
AACGCTCTCTACTAGAGTCACACTGGCTCACCTTCGGGTGGGCCTTTCTGCGTTTATATACTAGAGTCCC
TATCAGTGATAGAGATTGACATCCCTATCAGTGATAGAGATACTGAGCACATATTACTAGAGATTAAAGA
GGAGAAATACTAGATGCGTAAAGGAGAAGAACTTTTCACTGGAGTTGTCCCAATTCTTGTTGAATTAGAT
GGTGATGTTAATGGGCACAAATTTTCTGTCAGTGGAGAGGGTGAAGGTGATGCAACATACGGAAAACTTA
CCCTTAAATTTATTTGCACTACTGGAAAACTACCTGTTCCATGGCCAACACTTGTCACTACTTTCGGTTA
TGGTGTTCAATGCTTTGCGAGATACCCAGATCATATGAAACAGCATGACTTTTTCAAGAGTGCCATGCCC
GAAGGTTATGTACAGGAAAGAACTATATTTTTCAAAGATGACGGGAACTACAAGACACGTGCTGAAGTCA
AGTTTGAAGGTGATACCCTTGTTAATAGAATCGAGTTAAAAGGTATTGATTTTAAAGAAGATGGAAACAT
TCTTGGACACAAATTGGAATACAACTATAACTCACACAATGTATACATCATGGCAGACAAACAAAAGAAT
GGAATCAAAGTTAACTTCAAAATTAGACACAACATTGAAGATGGAAGCGTTCAACTAGCAGACCATTATC
AACAAAATACTCCAATTGGCGATGGCCCTGTCCTTTTACCAGACAACCATTACCTGTCCACACAATCTGC
CCTTTCGAAAGATCCCAACGAAAAGAGAGACCACATGGTCCTTCTTGAGTTTGTAACAGCTGCTGGGATT
ACACATGGCATGGATGAACTATACAAATAATAATACTAGAGCCAGGCATCAAATAAAACGAAAGGCTCAG
TCGAAAGACTGGGCCTTTCGTTTTATCTGTTGTTTGTCGGTGAACGCTCTCTACTAGAGTCACACTGGCT
CACCTTCGGGTGGGCCTTTCTGCGTTTATA
